Addgene plasmid #73526: pX330-sgRNA_Dgcr8_2
Purpose: Expresses a human codon-optimized SpCas9 and sgRNA targeting Dgcr8
Depositing lab: Constance Ciaudo. Depositing organization: ETH Zurich (Swiss Federal Institute of Technology). Publication: Noncanonical function of DGCR8 controls mESC exit from pluripotency. Cirera-Salinas D, Yu J, Bodak M, Ngondo RP, Herbert KM, Ciaudo C. J Cell Biol. 2017 Jan 18. pii: jcb.201606073. doi: 10.1083/jcb.201606073. PubMed 28100686.
Backbone
  Vector backbone: X330-U6-Chimeric_BB-CBh-hSpCas9
  Backbone manufacturer: Feng Zhang (Addgene plasmid # 42230)
  Backbone size w/o insert (bp): 8506
  Vector type: Mammalian Expression, CRISPR
Growth in bacteria
  Bacterial resistance: Ampicillin, 100 μg/mL
  Growth temperature: 37°C
  Growth strain: DH5alpha
  Copy number: High Copy
Gene/Insert
  Gene/Insert name: DGCR8
  gRNA/shRNA sequence: CGCATAGACCCGAACTGTA
  Species: M. musculus (mouse)
  Insert size (bp): 19
  Promoter: hU6
  Cloning method: Restriction Enzyme; 5′ cloning site BbsI (destroyed during cloning); 3′ cloning site BbsI (destroyed during cloning)
  Sequencing primers: 5′ agggatggttggttggtggg; 3′ CCAATCCTCCCCCTTGCTGT
Terms and licenses: Academic/Nonprofit Terms; Industry Terms: Not Available to Industry
How to cite: pX330-sgRNA_Dgcr8_2 was a gift from Constance Ciaudo (Addgene plasmid # 73526 ; http://n2t.net/addgene:73526 ; RRID:Addgene_73526)
