[The description below was written by a language model from this plasmid's Addgene catalogue record.]
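Description:
pX330-sgRNA_Dgcr8_2 is an all-in-one mammalian CRISPR/Cas9 expression plasmid built on the pX330-U6-Chimeric_BB-CBh-hSpCas9 backbone (about 8.5 kb without insert). It is propagated in E. coli as a high-copy plasmid under ampicillin selection. The record lists no mammalian selection marker or reporter, and no feature table was supplied, so details beyond the catalogue fields cannot be confirmed from this entry.

The plasmid carries two expression units. The human U6 promoter, an RNA polymerase III promoter suited to short, precisely initiated transcripts, drives a chimeric single guide RNA. A 19-nucleotide spacer targeting mouse Dgcr8 was inserted into the guide cloning position using BbsI sites. Both sites were destroyed during cloning, as is typical for this type IIS strategy, which places the spacer directly upstream of the invariant sgRNA scaffold. As the backbone name indicates, the second unit expresses a human codon-optimized Streptococcus pyogenes Cas9 from the CBh hybrid promoter. A single transfection therefore supplies both the nuclease and its guide.

In transfected mouse cells, the Cas9–sgRNA complex is expected to cut the Dgcr8 locus, and error-prone repair of the break can disrupt the gene. Dgcr8 encodes a core component of the Microprocessor complex, which is involved in microRNA biogenesis. The associated publication concerns a noncanonical role of DGCR8 in the exit of mouse embryonic stem cells from pluripotency, consistent with use of this plasmid to generate Dgcr8 mutant or knockout mESC lines. The "_2" in the name suggests it is one of several guides against this gene, though the record does not state how they were combined.
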