>Addgene plasmid #73526 | pX330-sgRNA_Dgcr8_2 | addgene partial sequence | sequence record 139836 | BGH-rev 5'-TAGAAGGCACAGTCGAGG-3'
CTTTTTCTTTTTTGCCTGGCCGGCCTTTTTCGTGGCCGCCGGCCTTTTGTCGCCTCCCAGCTGAGACAGG
TCGATCCGTGTCTCGTACAGGCCGGTGATGCTCTGGTGGATCAGGGTGGCGTCCAGCACCTCTTTGGTGC
TGGTGTACCTCTTCCGGTCGATGGTGGTGTCAAAGTACTTGAAGGCGGCAGGGGCTCCCAGATTGGTCAG
GGTAAACAGGTGGATGATATTCTCGGCCTGCTCTCTGATGGGCTTATCCCGGTGCTTGTTGTAGGCGGAC
AGCACTTTGTCCAGATTAGCGTCGGCCAGGATCACTCTCTTGGAGAACTCGCTGATCTGCTCGATGATCT
CGTCCAGGTAGTGCTTGTGCTGTTCCACAAACAGCTGTTTCTGCTCATTATCCTCGGGGGAGCCCTTCAG
CTTCTCATAGTGGCTGGCCAGGTACAGGAAGTTCACATATTTGGAGGGCAGGGCCAGTTCGTTTCCCTTC
TGCAGTTCGCCGGCAGAGGCCAGCATTCTCTTCCGGCCGTTTTCCAGCTCGAACAGGGAGTACTTAGGCA
GCTTGATGATCAGGTCCTTTTTCACTTCTTTGTAGCCCTTGGCTTCCAGAAAGTCGATGGGATTCTTCTC
GAAGCTGCTTCTTTCCATGATGGTGATCCCCAGCAGCTCTTTCACACTCTTCAGTTTCTTGGACTTGCCC
TTTTCCACTTTGGCCACCACCAGCACAGAATAGGCCACGGTGGGGCTGTCGAAGCCGCCGTACTTCTTA
