>Addgene plasmid #73526 | pX330-sgRNA_Dgcr8_2 | addgene partial sequence | sequence record 139837 | hU6-F 5'-GAGGGCCTATTTCCCATGATT-3'
ATTAATTTGACTGTAAACACAAAGATATTAGTACAAAATACGTGACGTAGAAAGTAATAATTTCTTGGGT
AGTTTGCAGTTTTAAAATTATGTTTTAAAATGGACTATCATATGCTTACCGTAACTTGAAAGTATTTCGA
TTTCTTGGCTTTATATATCTTGTGGAAAGGACGAAACACCGCATAGACCCGAACTGTAGGTTTTAGAGCT
AGAAATAGCAAGTTAAAATAAGGCTAGTCCGTTATCAACTTGAAAAAGTGGCACCGAGTCGGTGCTTTTT
TGTTTTAGAGCTAGAAATAGCAAGTTAAAATAAGGCTAGTCCGTTTTTAGCGCGTGCGCCAATTCTGCAG
ACAAATGGCTCTAGAGGTACCCGTTACATAACTTACGGTAAATGGCCCGCCTGGCTGACCGCCCAACGAC
CCCCGCCCATTGACGTCAATAGTAACGCCAATAGGGACTTTCCATTGACGTCAATGGGTGGAGTATTTAC
GGTAAACTGCCCACTTGGCAGTACATCAAGTGTATCATATGCCAAGTACGCCCCCTATTGACGTCAATGA
CGGTAAATGGCCCGCCTGGCATTGTGCCCAGTACATGACCTTATGGGACTTTCCTACTTGGCAGTACATC
TACGTATTAGTCATCGCTATTACCATGGTCGAGGTGAGCCCCACGTTCTGCTTCACTCTCCCCATCTCCC
CC
